>Addgene plasmid #40276 | pHLUM | depositor full sequence | sequence record 51598 | pHLUM sequence 9860 bps
TCGCGCGTTTCGGTGATGACGGTGAAAACCTCTGACACATGCAGCTCCCGGAGACGGTCACAGCTTGTCT
GTAAGCGGATGCCGGGAGCAGACAAGCCCGTCAGGGCGCGTCAGCGGGTGTTGGCGGGTGTCGGGGCTGG
CTTAACTATGCGGCATCAGAGCAGATTGTACTGAGAGTGCACCATAATTCCGTTTTAAGAGCTTGGTGAG
CGCTAGGAGTCACTGCCAGGTATCGTTTGAACACGGCATTAGTCAGGGAAGTCATAACACAGTCCTTTCC
CGCAATTTTCTTTTTCTATTACTCTTGGCCTCCTCTAGTACACTCTATATTTTTTTATGCCTCGGTAATG
ATTTTCATTTTTTTTTTTCCACCTAGCGGATGACTCTTTTTTTTTCTTAGCGATTGGCATTATCACATAA
TGAATTATACATTATATAAAGTAATGTGATTTCTTCGAAGAATATACTAAAAAATGAGCAGGCAAGATAA
ACGAAGGCAAAGATGACAGAGCAGAAAGCCCTAGTAAAGCGTATTACAAATGAAACCAAGATTCAGATTG
CGATCTCTTTAAAGGGTGGTCCCCTAGCGATAGAGCACTCGATCTTCCCAGAAAAAGAGGCAGAAGCAGT
AGCAGAACAGGCCACACAATCGCAAGTGATTAACGTCCACACAGGTATAGGGTTTCTGGACCATATGATA
CATGCTCTGGCCAAGCATTCCGGCTGGTCGCTAATCGTTGAGTGCATTGGTGACTTACACATAGACGACC
ATCACACCACTGAAGACTGCGGGATTGCTCTCGGTCAAGCTTTTAAAGAGGCCCTACTGGCGCGTGGAGT
AAAAAGGTTTGGATCAGGATTTGCGCCTTTGGATGAGGCACTTTCCAGAGCGGTGGTAGATCTTTCGAAC
AGGCCGTACGCAGTTGTCGAACTTGGTTTGCAAAGGGAGAAAGTAGGAGATCTCTCTTGCGAGATGATCC
CGCATTTTCTTGAAAGCTTTGCAGAGGCTAGCAGAATTACCCTCCACGTTGATTGTCTGCGAGGCAAGAA
TGATCATCACCGTAGTGAGAGTGCGTTCAAGGCTCTTGCGGTTGCCATAAGAGAAGCCACCTCGCCCAAT
GGTACCAACGATGTTCCCTCCACCAAAGGTGTTCTTATGTAGTGACACCGATTATTTAAAGCTGCAGCAT
ACGATATATATACATGTGTATATATGTATACCTATGAATGTCAGTAAGTATGTATACGAACAGTATGATA
CTGAAGATGACAAGGTAATGCATCATTCTATACGTGTCATTCTGAACGAGGCGCGCTTTCCTTTTTTCTT
TTTGCTTTTTCTTTTTTTTTCTCTTGAACTCGACGGATCATATGCGGTGTGAAATACCGCACAGATGCGT
AAGGAGAAAATACCGCATCAGGAAATTGTAAACGTTAATATTTTGTTAAAATTCGCGTTAAATTTTTGTT
AAATCAGCTCATTTTTTAACCAATAGGCCGAAATCGGCAAAATCCCTTATAAATCAAAAGAATAGACCGA
GATAGGGT
[37 nt withheld, positions 1549-1585]
AAAGAACGTGGACTCCAACGTCAAAGG
[49 nt withheld, positions 1613-1661]
T
[91 nt withheld, positions 1663-1753]
G
[124 nt withheld, positions 1755-1878]
CGCGCCATTCGCCATTCAGGCTGCGCAACTGTTGGGAAGGGCGATCGGTGCGGGCCTCTTCGCTATTACG
CCAGCTGGCGAAGGGGGGATGTGCTGCAAGGCGATTAAGTTGGGTAACGCCAGGGTTTTCCCAGTCACGA
CGTTGTAAAACGACGGCCAGTGAATTGTAATACGACTCACTATAGGGCGAATTGGAGCTCCACCGCGGTG
GCGGCCGCTCTAGAACTAGTGGATCCTCGACTACGTCGTAAGGCCGTTTCTGACAGAGTAAAATTCTTGA
GGGAACTTTCACCATTATGGGAAATGCTTCAAGAAGGTATTGACTTAAACTCCATCAAATGGTCAGGTCA
TTGAGTGTTTTTTATTTGTTGTATTTTTTTTTTTTTAGAGAAAATCCTCCAATATCAAATTAGGAATCGT
AGTTTCATGATTTTCTGTTACACCTAACTTTTTGTGTGGTGCCCTCCTCCTTGTCAATATTAATGTTAAA
GTGCAATTCTTTTTCCTTATCACGTTGAGCCATTAGTATCAATTTGCTTACCTGTATTCCTTTACTATCC
TCCTTTTTCTCCTTCTTGATAAATGTATGTAGATTGCGTATATAGTTTCGTCTACCCTATGAACATATTC
CATTTTGTAATTTCGTGTCGTTTCTATTATGAATTTCATTTATAAAGTTTATGTACAAATATCATAAAAA
AAGAGAATCTTTTTAAGCAAGGATTTTCTTAACTTCTTCGGCGACAGCATCACCGACTTCGGTGGTACTG
TTGGAACCACCTAAATCACCAGTTCTGATACCTGCATCCAAAACCTTTTTAACTGCATCTTCAATGGCCT
TACCTTCTTCAGGCAAGTTCAATGACAATTTCAACATCATTGCAGCAGACAAGATAGTGGCGATAGGGTT
GACCTTATTCTTTGGCAAATCTGGAGCAGAACCGTGGCATGGTTCGTACAAACCAAATGCGGTGTTCTTG
TCTGGCAAAGAGGCCAAGGACGCAGATGGCAACAAACCCAAGGAACCTGGGATAACGGAGGCTTCATCGG
AGATGATATCACCAAACATGTTGCTGGTGATTATAATACCATTTAGGTGGGTTGGGTTCTTAACTAGGAT
CATGGCGGCAGAATCAATCAATTGATGTTGAACCTTCAATGTAGGGAATTCGTTCTTGATGGTTTCCTCC
ACAGTTTTTCTCCATAATCTTGAAGAGGCCAAAACATTAGCTTTATCCAAGGACCAAATAGGCAATGGTG
GCTCATGTTGTAGGGCCATGAAAGCGGCCATTCTTGTGATTCTTTGCACTTCTGGAACGGTGTATTGTTC
ACTATCCCAAGCGACACCATCACCATCGTCTTCCTTTCTCTTACCAAAGTAAATACCTCCCACTAATTCT
CTGACAACAACGAAGTCAGTACCTTTAGCAAATTGTGGCTTGATTGGAGATAAGTCTAAAAGAGAGTCGG
ATGCAAAGTTACATGGTCTTAAGTTGGCGTACAATTGAAGTTCTTTACGGATTTTTAGTAAACCTTGTTC
AGGTCTAACACTACCGGTACCCCATTTAGGACCACCCACAGCACCTAACAAAACGGCATCAGCCTTCTTG
GAGGCTTCCAGCGCCTCATCTGGAAGTGGAACACCTGTAGCATCGATAGCAGCACCACCAATTAAATGAT
TTTCGAAATCGAACTTGACATTGGAACGAACATCAGAAATAGCTTTAAGAACCTTAATGGCTTCGGCTGT
GATTTCTTGACCAACGTGGTCACCTGGCAAAACGACGATCTTCTTAGGGGCAGACATTAGAATGGTATAT
CCTTGAAATATATATATATATTGCTGAAATGTAAAAGGTAAGAAAAGTTAGAAAGTAAGACGATTGCTAA
CCACCTATTGGAAAAAACAATAGGTCCTTAAATAATATTGTCAACTTCAAGTATTGTGATGCAAGCATTT
AGTCATGAACGCTTCTCTATTCTATATGAAAAGCCGGTTCCGGCCTCTCACCTTTCCTTTTTCTCCCAAT
TTTTCAGTTGAAAAAGGTATATGCGTCAGGCGACCTCTGAAATTAACAAAAAATTTCCAGTCATCGAATT
TGATTCTGTGCGATAGCGCCCCTGTGTGTTCTCGTTATGTTGAGGAAAAAAATAATGGTTGCTAAGAGAT
TCGAACTCTTGCATCTTACGATACCTGAGTATTCCCACAGTTAACTGCGGTCAAGATATTTCTTGAATCA
GGCGCCTTAGACCGCTCGGCCAAACAACCAATTACTTGTTGAGAAATAGAGTATAATTATCCTATAAATA
TAACGTTTTTGAACACACATGAACAAGGAAGTACAGGACAATTGATTTTGAAGAGAATGTGGATTTTGAT
GTAATTGTTGGGATTCCATTTTTAATAAGGCAATAATATTAGGTATGTGGATATACTAGAAGTTCTCCTC
GATGGCGCGCCGATGCGGTATTTTCTCCTTACGCATCTGTGCGGTATTTCACACCGCATAGGGTAATAAC
TGATATAATTAAATTGAAGCTCTAATTTGTGAGTTTAGTATACATGCATTTACTTATAATACAGTTTTTT
AGTTTTGCTGGCCGCATCTTCTCAAATATGCTTCCCAGCCTGCTTTTCTGTAACGTTCACCCTCTACCTT
AGCATCCCTTCCCTTTGCAAATAGTCCTCTTCCAACAATAATAATGTCAGATCCTGTAGAGACCACATCA
TCCACGGTTCTATACTGTTGACCCAATGCGTCTCCCTTGTCATCTAAACCCACACCGGGTGTCATAATCA
ACCAATCGTAACCTTCATCTCTTCCACCCATGTCTCTTTGAGCAATAAAGCCGATAACAAAATCTTTGTC
GCTCTTCGCAATGTCAACAGTACCCTTAGTATATTCTCCAGTAGATAGGGAGCCCTTGCATGACAATTCT
GCTAACATCAAAAGGCCTCTAGGTTCCTTTGTTACTTCTTCTGCCGCCTGCTTCAAACCGCTAACAATAC
CTGGGCCCACCACACCGTGTGCATTCGTAATGTCTGCCCATTCTGCTATTCTGTATACACCCGCAGAGTA
CTGCAATTTGACTGTATTACCAATGTCAGCAAATTTTCTGTCTTCGAAGAGTAAAAAATTGTACTTGGCG
GATAATGCCTTTAGCGGCTTAACTGTGCCCTCCATGGAAAAATCAGTCAAGATATCCACATGTGTTTTTA
GTAAACAAATTTTGGGACCTAATGCTTCAACTAACTCCAGTAATTCCTTGGTGGTACGAACATCCAATGA
AGCACACAAGTTTGTTTGCTTTTCGTGCATGATATTAAATAGCTTGGCAGCAACAGGACTAGGATGAGTA
GCAGCACGTTCCTTATATGTAGCTTTCGACATGATTTATCTTCGTTTCCTGCAGGTTTTTGTTCTGTGCA
GTTGGGTTAAGAATACTGGGCAATTTCATGTTTCTTCAACACTACATATGCGTATATATACCAATCTAAG
TCTGTGCTCCTTCCTTCGTTCTTCCTTCTGTTCGGAGATTACCGAATCGCATGCGCCATCCTCATGAAAA
CTGTGTAACATAATAACCGAAGTGTCGAAAAGGTGGCACCTTGTCCAATTGAACACGCTCGATGAAAAAA
ATAAGATATATATAAGGTTAAGTAAAGCGTCTGTTAGAAAGGAAGTTTTTCCTTTTTCTTGCTCTCTTGT
CTTTTCATCTACTATTTCCTTCGTGTAATACAGGGTCGTCAGATACATAGATACAATTCTATTACCCCCA
TCCATACAATGCCATCTCATTTCGATACTGTTCAACTACACGCCGGCCAAGAGAACCCTGGTGACAATGC
TCACAGATCCAGAGCTGTACCAATTTACGCCACCACTTCTTATGTTTTCGAAAACTCTAAGCATGGTTCG
CAATTGTTTGGTCTAGAAGTTCCAGGTTACGTCTATTCCCGTTTCCAAAACCCAACCAGTAATGTTTTGG
AAGAAAGAATTGCTGCTTTAGAAGGTGGTGCTGCTGCTTTGGCTGTTTCCTCCGGTCAAGCCGCTCAAAC
CCTTGCCATCCAAGGTTTGGCACACACTGGTGACAACATCGTTTCCACTTCTTACTTATACGGTGGTACT
TATAACCAGTTCAAAATCTCGTTCAAAAGATTTGGTATCGAGGCTAGATTTGTTGAAGGTGACAATCCAG
AAGAATTCGAAAAGGTCTTTGATGAAAGAACCAAGGCTGTTTATTTGGAAACCATTGGTAATCCAAAGTA
CAATGTTCCGGATTTTGAAAAAATTGTTGCAATTGCTCACAAACACGGTATTCCAGTTGTCGTTGACAAC
ACATTTGGTGCCGGTGGTTACTTCTGTCAGCCAATTAAATACGGTGCTGATATTGTAACACATTCTGCTA
CCAAATGGATTGGTGGTCATGGTACTACTATCGGTGGTATTATTGTTGACTCTGGTAAGTTCCCATGGAA
GGACTACCCAGAAAAGTTCCCTCAATTCTCTCAACCTGCCGAAGGATATCACGGTACTATCTACAATGAA
GCCTACGGTAACTTGGCATACATCGTTCATGTTAGAACTGAACTATTAAGAGATTTGGGTCCATTGATGA
ACCCATTTGCCTCTTTCTTGCTACTACAAGGTGTTGAAACATTATCTTTGAGAGCTGAAAGACACGGTGA
AAATGCATTGAAGTTAGCCAAATGGTTAGAACAATCCCCATACGTATCTTGGGTTTCATACCCTGGTTTA
GCATCTCATTCTCATCATGAAAATGCTAAGAAGTATCTATCTAACGGTTTCGGTGGTGTCTTATCTTTCG
GTGTAAAAGACTTACCAAATGCCGACAAGGAAACTGACCCATTCAAACTTTCTGGTGCTCAAGTTGTTGA
CAATTTAAAGCTTGCCTCTAACTTGGCCAATGTTGGTGATGCCAAGACCTTAGTCATTGCTCCATACTTC
ACTACCCACAAACAATTAAATGACAAAGAAAAGTTGGCATCTGGTGTTACCAAGGACTTAATTCGTGTCT
CTGTTGGTATCGAATTTATTGATGACATTATTGCAGACTTCCAGCAATCTTTTGAAACTGTTTTCGCTGG
CCAAAAACCATGAGTGTGCGTAATGAGTTGTAAAATTATGTATAAACCTACTTTCTCTCACAAGCTCGAG
GGGGGGCCCGGTACCCAGCTTTTGTTCCCTTTAGTGAGGGTTAATTCCGAGCTTGGCGTAATCATGGTCA
TAGCTGTTTCCTGTGTGAAATTGTTATCCGCTCACAATTCCACACAACATAGGAGCCGGAAGCATAAAGT
GTAAAGCCTGGGGTGCCTAATGAGTGAGGTAACTCACATTAATTGCGTTGCGCTCACTGCCCGCTTTCCA
GTCGGGAAACCTGTCGTGCCAGCTGCATTAATGAATCGGCCAACGCGCGGGGAGAGGCGGTTTGCGTATT
GGGCGCTCTTCCGCTTCCTCGCTCACTGACTCGCTGCGCTCGGTCGTTCGGCTGCGGCGAGCGGTATCAG
CTCACTCAAAGGCGGTAATACGGTTATCCACAGAATCAGGGGATAACGCAGGAAAGAACATGTGAGCAAA
AGGCCAGCAAAAGGCCAGGAACCGTAAAAAGGCCGCGTTGCTGGCGTTTTTCCATAGGCTCGGCCCCCCT
GACGAGCATCACAAAAATCGACGCTCAAGTCAGAGGTGGCGAAACCCGACAGGACTATAAAGATACCAGG
CGTTCCCCCCTGGAAGCTCCCTCGTGCGCTCTCCTGTTCCGACCCTGCCGCTTACCGGATACCTGTCCGC
CTTTCTCCCTTCGGGAAGCGTGGCGCTTTCTCAATGCTCACGCTGTAGGTATCTCAGTTCGGTGTAGGTC
GTTCGCTCCAAGCTGGGCTGTGTGCACGAACCCCCCGTTCAGCCCGACCGCTGCGCCTTATCCGGTAACT
ATCGTCTTGAGTCCAACCCGGTAAGACACGACTTATCGCCACTGGCAGCAGCCACTGGTAACAGGATTAG
CAGAGCGAGGTATGTAGGCGGTGCTACAGAGTTCTTGAAGTGGTGGCCTAACTACGGCTACACTAGAAGG
ACAGTATTTGGTATCTGCGCTCTGCTGAAGCCAGTTACCTTCGGAAAAAGAGTTGGTAGCTCTTGATCCG
GCAAACAAACCACCGCTGGTAGCGGTGGTTTTTTTGTTTGCAAGCAGCAGATTACGCGCAGAAAAAAAGG
ATCTCAAGAAGATCCTTTGATCTTTTCTACGGGGTCTGACGCTCAGTGGAACGAAAACTCACGTTAAGGG
ATTTTGGTCATGAGATTATCAAAAAGGATCTTCACCTAGATCCTTTTAAATTAAAAATGAAGTTTTAAAT
CAATCTAAAGTATATATGAGTAAACTTGGTCTGACAGTTACCAATGCTTAATCAGTGAGGCACCTATCTC
AGCGATCTGTCTATTTCGTTCATCCATAGTTGCCTGACTGCCCGTCGTGTAGATAACTACGATACGGGAG
GGCTTACCATCTGGCCCCAGTGCTGCAATGATACCGCGAGACCCACGCTCACCGGCTCCAGATTTATCAG
CAATAAACCAGCCAGCCGGAAGGGCCGAGCGCAGAAGTGGTCCTGCAACTTTATCCGCCTCCATCCAGTC
TATTAATTGTTGCCGGGAAGCTAGAGTAAGTAGTTCGCCAGTTAATAGTTTGCGCAACGTTGTTGCCATT
GCTACAGGCATCGTGGTGTCACGCTCGTCGTTTGGTATGGCTTCATTCAGCTCCGGTTCCCAACGATCAA
GGCGAGTTACATGATCCCCCATGTTGTGAAAAAAAGCGGTTAGCTCCTTCGGTCCTCCGATCGTTGTCAG
AAGTAAGTTGGCCGCAGTGTTATCACTCATGGTTATGGCAGCACTGCATAATTCTCTTACTGTCATGCCA
TCCGTAAGATGCTTTTCTGTGACTGGTGAGTACTCAACCAAGTCATTCTGAGAATAGTGTATGCGGCGAC
CGAGTTGCTCTTGCCCGGCGTCAATACGGGATAATACCGCGCCACATAGCAGAACTTTAAAAGTGCTCAT
CATTGGAAAACGTTCTTCGGGGCGAAAACTCTCAAGGATCTTACCGCTGTTGAGATCCAGTTCGATGTAA
CCCACTCGTGCACCCAACTGATCTTCAGCATCTTTTACTTTCACCAGCGTTTCTGGGTGAGCAAAAACAG
GAAGGCAAAATGCCGCAAAAAAGGGAATAAGGGCGACACGGAAATGTTGAATACTCATACTCTTCCTTTT
TCAATATTATTGAAGCATTTATCAGGGTTATTGTCTCATGAGCGGATACATATTTGAATGTATTTAGAAA
AATAAACAAATAGGGGTTCCGCGCACATTTCCCCGAAAAGTGCCACCTGGGTCCTTTTCATCACGTGCTA
TAAAAATAATTATAATTTAAATTTTTTAATATAAATATATAAATTAAAAATAGAAAGTAAAAAAAGAAAT
TAAAGAAAAAATAGTTTTTGTTTTCCGAAGATGTAAAAGACTCTAGGGGGATCGCCAACAAATACTACCT
TTTATCTTGCTCTTCCTGCTCTCAGGTATTAATGCCGAATTGTTTCATCTTGTCTGTGTAGAAGACCACA
CACGAAAATCCTGTGATTTTACATTTTACTTATCGTTAATCGAATGTATATCTATTTAATCTGCTTTTCT
TGTCTAATAAATATATATGTAAAGTACGCTTTTTGTTGAAATTTTTTAAACCTTTGTTTATTTTTTTTTC
TTCATTCCGTAACTCTTCTACCTTCTTTATTTACTTTCTAAAATCCAAATACAAAACATAAAAATAAATA
AACACAGAGTAAATTCCCAAATTATTCCATCATTAAAAGATACGAGGCGCGTGTAAGTTACAGGCAAGCG
ATCCGTCCTAAGAAACCATTATTATCATGACATTAACCTATAAAAATAGGCGTATCACGAGGCCCTTTCG
TC
Features (pLannotate 1.2.2; 30 found; start..end, strand, type, name):
    137..186     +  misc_feature   bom (fragment): basis of mobility region from pBR322
    191..265     -  CDS            MRM1 (fragment): MRM1_YEAST - Also known as PET56 From Saccharomyces cerevisiae (strain ATCC 204508 / S288c) (Baker's yeast).
    315..502     +  promoter       HIS3 promoter: S. cerevisiae HIS3
    503..1162    +  CDS            HIS3: imidazoleglycerol-phosphate dehydratase, required for histidine biosynthesis; S. cerevisiae HIS3; yeast auxotrophic marker
   1119..1412    +  CDS            YO201_YEAST (fragment): Protein uncertain: Swiss-Prot protein existence level 5. From Saccharomyces cerevisiae (strain ATCC 204508 / S288c) (Baker's yeast).
   1369..1422    +  misc_feature   bom (fragment): basis of mobility region from pBR322
   1423..1878    -  rep_origin     f1 ori (sequence partly withheld): f1 bacteriophage origin of replication; arrow indicates direction of (+) strand synthesis
   1886..2043    -  CDS            lacZα (fragment): LacZα fragment of β-galactosidase; lacZ fragment
   2046..2064    +  promoter       T7 promoter: promoter for bacteriophage T7 RNA polymerase
   2073..2114    +  misc_feature   MCS (fragment): pBluescript multiple cloning site
   2128..2229    +  CDS            NFS1 (fragment): NFS1_YEAST - Also known as SPL1 From Saccharomyces cerevisiae (strain ATCC 204508 / S288c) (Baker's yeast).
   2591..3685    -  CDS            LEU2: 3-isopropylmalate dehydrogenase, required for leucine biosynthesis; S. cerevisiae LEU2; yeast auxotrophic marker
   3686..4090    -  promoter       LEU2 promoter: S. cerevisiae LEU2
   4230..4307    -  CDS            YO192_YEAST (fragment): Experimental evidence at protein level: Swiss-Prot protein existence level 1. From Saccharomyces cerevisiae (strain ATCC 204508 / S288c) (Baker's yeast).
   4340..4388    -  misc_feature   bom (fragment): basis of mobility region from pBR322
   4467..5270    -  CDS            URA3: orotidine-5'-phosphate decarboxylase, required for uracil biosynthesis; S. cerevisiae URA3; yeast auxotrophic marker, counterselectable with 5-fluoroorotic acid (5-FOA)
   5271..5426    -  promoter       URA3 promoter (fragment): S. cerevisiae URA3
   5431..5666    +  promoter       MET17 promoter (fragment): S. cerevisiae MET17; expression is repressed by methionine; MET15; MET25
   5667..7001    +  CDS            MET17: O-acetylserine and O-acetylhomoserine sulfhydrylase, required for sulfur amino acid synthesis; S. cerevisiae MET17 MET15; MET25
   7053..7073    +  misc_feature   MCS (fragment): pBluescript multiple cloning site
   7086..7104    -  promoter       T3 promoter: promoter for bacteriophage T3 RNA polymerase
   7149..7165    -  protein_bind   lac operator: The lac repressor binds to the lac operator to inhibit transcription in E. coli. This inhibition can be relieved by adding lactose or isopropyl-β-D-thiogalactopyranoside (IPTG). lac repressor encoded by lacI
   7173..7203    -  promoter       lac promoter: promoter for the E. coli lac operon
   7218..7239    -  protein_bind   CAP binding site: CAP binding activates transcription in the presence of cAMP. E. coli catabolite activator protein
   7252..7344    -  CDS            lacI (fragment): lac repressor; lacI; The lac repressor binds to the lac operator to inhibit transcription in E. coli. This inhibition can be relieved by adding lactose or isopropyl-β-D-thiogalactopyranoside (IPTG).
   7527..8115    -  rep_origin     ori: high-copy-number ColE1/pMB1/pBR322/pUC origin of replication
   8286..9146    -  CDS            AmpR: β-lactamase; bla; confers resistance to ampicillin, carbenicillin, and related antibiotics
   9147..9251    -  promoter       AmpR promoter: bla
   9288..9791    +  misc_feature   CEN/ARS: S. cerevisiae CEN6 centromere fused to an autonomously replicating sequence
   9860..35      +  CDS            rop (fragment) (across the origin): Rop protein, which maintains plasmids at low copy number; rop
