[The description below was written by a language model from this plasmid's Addgene catalogue record, the feature table of its GenBank file and pLannotate feature annotations shown in this document.]
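Description:
pHLUM is a 9,860 bp yeast–E. coli shuttle plasmid built on the centromeric vector pRS313. It carries four Saccharomyces cerevisiae biosynthetic marker genes on one molecule. In yeast it is maintained through the CEN6/ARS element, which gives stable, low-copy, chromosome-like segregation. In E. coli it replicates from a high-copy ColE1/pUC-type origin and is selected with ampicillin through the β-lactamase gene. An f1 phage origin and remnants of the pBluescript-style cloning region (lacZα fragment, lac promoter and operator, T7 and T3 promoters) remain from the backbone.

The backbone supplies HIS3 with its own promoter. Three further markers were inserted by restriction cloning into the polylinker, between the T7 and T3 promoters: LEU2, URA3 and MET15/MET17. Each is driven by its endogenous promoter, and each was PCR-amplified from an established yeast vector (pRS425, p426GPD and pRS411, respectively). LEU2 and URA3 lie in one orientation and MET17 in the opposite one, so the URA3 and MET17 promoters sit back to back. The MET17 promoter is naturally repressed by methionine, and URA3 remains counterselectable with 5-FOA. Short fragments of neighbouring yeast genes in the annotation are simply flanking genomic sequence carried along with the markers.

There is no separate expression cargo, because the markers themselves are the payload. Together they complement histidine, leucine, uracil and methionine auxotrophies in one transformation. According to the associated publication title, this was used to create a prototrophic version of the yeast deletion mutant collection for metabolomics and systems biology. The two additional short GenBank records held for this plasmid are unannotated partial sequences and add no feature information.
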