Addgene plasmid #40276: pHLUM
Depositing lab: Markus Ralser. Depositing organization: University of Cambridge. Publication: A prototrophic deletion mutant collection for yeast metabolomics and systems biology. Mulleder M, Capuano F, Pir P, Christen S, Sauer U, Oliver SG, Ralser M. Nat Biotechnol. 2012 Dec 7;30(12):1176-8. doi: 10.1038/nbt.2442. PubMed 23222782.
Backbone
  Vector backbone: pRS313
  Backbone manufacturer: ATCC, Number: 77142
  Backbone size w/o insert (bp): 4967
  Total vector size (bp): 9860
  Vector type: Yeast Expression
  Selectable markers: LEU2, URA3, HIS3 ; MET15/17
Growth in bacteria
  Bacterial resistance: Ampicillin, 100 μg/mL
  Growth temperature: 37°C
  Growth strain: DH5alpha
  Copy number: High Copy
Gene/Insert 1
  Gene/Insert name: LEU2 (alt name: YCL018W)
  Species: S. cerevisiae (budding yeast)
  Insert size (bp): 2116
  GenBank ID: NM_001178665.1
  Entrez Gene: LEU2 (a.k.a. YCL018W)
  Promoter: endogenous LEU2
  Cloning method: Restriction Enzyme; 5′ cloning site AscI (not destroyed); 3′ cloning site BamHI (not destroyed)
  Sequencing primers: 5′ AACAAAGGAACCTAGAGGCC; 3′ TAATACGACTCACTATAGGG
Gene/Insert 2
  Gene/Insert name: URA3 (alt name: YEL021W)
  Species: S. cerevisiae (budding yeast)
  Insert size (bp): 1096
  GenBank ID: NM_001178836
  Entrez Gene: URA3 (a.k.a. YEL021W)
  Promoter: endogenous URA3
  Cloning method: Restriction Enzyme; 5′ cloning site SphI (not destroyed); 3′ cloning site AscI (not destroyed)
  Sequencing primers: 5′ GATTCGGTAATCTCCGAAC; 3′ GGCCTCTAGGTTCCTTTGTT
Gene/Insert 3
  Gene/Insert name: MET15/17 (alt name: YLR303W)
  Species: S. cerevisiae (budding yeast)
  Insert size (bp): 1620
  GenBank ID: NM_001182191
  Entrez Gene: MET17 (a.k.a. YLR303W, MET15, MET25)
  Promoter: endogenous MET15/17
  Cloning method: Restriction Enzyme; 5′ cloning site SphI (not destroyed); 3′ cloning site XhoI (not destroyed)
  Sequencing primers: 5′ ATCGCATGCGCCATCCTCATGAAAACTGT; 3′ TGCTTCCGGCTCCTATGTTGTG
Resource information
  A portion of this plasmid was derived from a plasmid made by: genes were amplified by PCR from plasmids pRS425 (LEU2, ATCC Number:77106), p426GPD (URA3, ATCC Number:87361) and pRS411 (MET15/17, ATCC Number:87474)
Terms and licenses: Academic/Nonprofit Terms; Industry Terms: Not Available to Industry
How to cite: pHLUM was a gift from Markus Ralser (Addgene plasmid # 40276 ; http://n2t.net/addgene:40276 ; RRID:Addgene_40276)
