LOCUS       Exported 853 bp ds-DNA linear SYN 28-MAY-2021
DEFINITION  synthetic linear DNA
ACCESSION   .
VERSION     .
KEYWORDS    pHLUM
SOURCE      synthetic DNA construct
  ORGANISM  synthetic DNA construct
REFERENCE   1 (bases 1 to 853)
  AUTHORS   Mulleder M, Capuano F, Pir P, Christen S, Sauer U, Oliver SG, Ralser
            M
  TITLE     A prototrophic deletion mutant collection for yeast metabolomics and
            systems biology.
  JOURNAL   Nat Biotechnol. 2012 Dec 7;30(12):1176-8. doi: 10.1038/nbt.2442.
  PUBMED    23222782
REFERENCE   2 (bases 1 to 853)
  AUTHORS   .
  TITLE     Direct Submission
  JOURNAL   Exported May 28, 2021 from SnapGene Server 1.1.58
            http://www.snapgene.com
FEATURES             Location/Qualifiers
     source          1..853
                     /organism="synthetic DNA construct"
                     /mol_type="other DNA"
ORIGIN
        1 aacatgaaat tgcccagtat tcttaaccca actgcacaga acaaaaacct gcaggaaacg
       61 aagataaatc atgtcgaaag ctacatataa ggaacgtgct gctactcatc ctagtcctgt
      121 tgctgccaag ctatttaata tcatgcacga aaagcaaaca aacttgtgtg cttcattgga
      181 tgttctnnnc accaaggaat tactggagtt agttgaagca ttaggtccca aaatttgttt
      241 actaaaaaca catgtggata tcttgactga tttttccatg gagggcacag ttaagccgct
      301 aaaggcatta tccgccaagt acaatttttt actcttcgaa gacagaaaat ttgctgacat
      361 tggtaataca gtcaaattgc agtactctgc gggtgtatac agaatagcag aatgggcaga
      421 cattacgaat gcacacggtg tggtgggccc aggtattgtt agcggtttga agcaggcggc
      481 agaagaagta acaaaggaac ctagaggcct tttgatgtta gcagaattgt catgcaaggg
      541 ctccctatct actggagaat atactaaggg tactgttgac attgcgaaga gcgacaaaga
      601 ttttgttatc ggctttattg ctcaaagaga catgggtgga agagatgaag gttacgattg
      661 gttgattatg acacccggtg tgggtttaga tgacaaggga gacgcattgg gtcaacagta
      721 tagaaccgtg gatgatgtgg tctctacagg atctgacatt attattgttg gaagaggact
      781 atttgcaaag ggaagggatg ctaaggtaga gggtgaacgt tacagaaaag caggctggga
      841 agcatatttg aga
//
