LOCUS       Exported 836 bp ds-DNA linear SYN 28-MAY-2021
DEFINITION  synthetic linear DNA
ACCESSION   .
VERSION     .
KEYWORDS    pHLUM
SOURCE      synthetic DNA construct
  ORGANISM  synthetic DNA construct
REFERENCE   1 (bases 1 to 836)
  AUTHORS   Mulleder M, Capuano F, Pir P, Christen S, Sauer U, Oliver SG, Ralser
            M
  TITLE     A prototrophic deletion mutant collection for yeast metabolomics and
            systems biology.
  JOURNAL   Nat Biotechnol. 2012 Dec 7;30(12):1176-8. doi: 10.1038/nbt.2442.
  PUBMED    23222782
REFERENCE   2 (bases 1 to 836)
  AUTHORS   .
  TITLE     Direct Submission
  JOURNAL   Exported May 28, 2021 from SnapGene Server 1.1.58
            http://www.snapgene.com
FEATURES             Location/Qualifiers
     source          1..836
                     /organism="synthetic DNA construct"
                     /mol_type="other DNA"
ORIGIN
        1 catgaaattg cccagtattc ttaacccaac tgcacagaac aaaaacctgc aggaaacgaa
       61 gataaatcat gtcgaaagct acatataagg aacgtgctgc tactcatcct agtcctgttg
      121 ctgccaagct atttaatatc atgcacgaaa agcaaacaaa cttgtgtgct tcattggatg
      181 ttcgtaccac caaggaatta ctggagttag ttgaagcatt aggtcccaaa atttgtttac
      241 taaaaacaca tgtggatatc ttgactgatt tttccatgga gggcacagtt aagccgctaa
      301 aggcattatc cgccaagtac aattttttac tcttcgaaga cagaaaattt gctgacattg
      361 gtaatacagt caaattgcag tactctgcgg gtgtatacag aatagcagaa tgggcagaca
      421 ttacgaatgc acacggtgtg gtgggcccag gtattgttag cggtttgaag caggcggcag
      481 aagaagtaac aaaggaacct agaggccttt tgatgttagc agaattgtca tgcaagggct
      541 ccctatctac tggagaatat actaagggta ctgttgacat tgcgaagagc gacaaagatt
      601 ttgttatcgg ctttattgct caaagagaca tgggtggaag agatgaaggt tacgattggt
      661 tgattatgac acccggtgtg ggtttagatg acaagggaga cgcattgggt caacagtata
      721 gaaccgtgga tgatgtggtc tctacaggat ctgacattat tattgttgga agaggactat
      781 ttgcaaaggg aagggatgct aaggtagagg gtgaacgtta cagaaaagca ggctgg
//
