>Addgene plasmid #40276 | pHLUM | addgene partial sequence | sequence record 53140 | M13Rev
CAAAAGCTGGTACCGGGCCCCCCCTCGAGCTTGTGAGAGAAAGTAGGTTTATACATAATTTTACAACTCA
TTACGCACACTCATGGTTTTTGGCCAGCGAAAACAGTTTCAAAAGATTGCTGGAAGTCTGCAATAATGTC
ATCAATAAATTCGATACCAACAGAGACACGAATTAAGTCCTTGGTAACACCAGATGCCAACTTTTCTTTG
TCATTTAATTGTTTGTGGGTAGTGAAGTATGGAGCAATGACTAAGGTCTTGGCATCACCAACATTGGCCA
AGTTAGAGGCAAGCTTTAAATTGTCAACAACTTGAGCACCAGAAAGTTTGAATGGGTCAGTTTCCTTGTC
GGCATTTGGTAAGTCTTTTACACCGAAAGATAAGACACCACCGAAACCGTTAGATAGATACTTCTTAGCA
TTTTCATGATGAGAATGAGATGCTAAACCAGGGTATGAAACCCAAGATACGTATGGGGATTGTTCTAACC
ATTTGGCTAACTTCAATGCATTTTCACCGTGTCTTTCAGCTCTCAAAGATAATGTTTCAACACCTTGTAG
TAGCAAGAAAGAGGCAAATGGGTTCATCAATGGACCCAAATCTCTTAATAGTTCAGTTCTAACATGAACG
ATGTATGCCAAGTTACCGTAGGCTTCATTGTAGATAGTACCGTGATATCCTTCGGCAGGTTGAGAGAATT
GAGGGAACTTTTCTGGGTAGTCCTTCCATGGGAACTTACCAGAGTCAACAATAATACCACCGATAGTAGT
ACCATGACCACCAATCCATTTGGTAGCAGAATGTGTTACAATATCAGCACCGTATTTAATTGGCTGACAG
A
