>Addgene plasmid #40276 | pHLUM | addgene partial sequence | sequence record 53790 | pBluescriptSK
TTGAGGGAACTTTCACCATTATGGGAAATGGTTCAAGAAGGTATTGACTTAAACTCCATCAAATGGTCAG
GTCATTGAGTGTTTTTTATTTGTTGTATTTTTTTTTTTTTAGAGAAAATCCTCCAATATATAAATTAGGA
ATCATAGTTTCATGATTTTCTGTTACACCTAACTTTTTGTGTGGTGCCCTCCTCCTTGTCAATATTAATG
TTAAAGTGCAATTCTTTTTCCTTATCACGTTGAGCCATTAGTATCAATTTGCTTACCTGTATTCCTTTAC
ATCCTCCTTTTTCTCCTTCTTGATAAATGTATGTAGATTGCGTATATAGTTTCGTCTACCCTATGAACAT
ATTCCATTTTGTAATTTCGTGTCGTTTCTATTATGAATTTCATTTATAAAGTTTATGTACAAATATCATA
AAAAAAGAGAATCTTTTTAAGCAAGGATTTTCTTAACTTCTTCGGCGACAGCATCACCGACTTCGGTGGT
ACTGTTGGAACCACCTAAATCACCAGTTCTGATACCTGCATCCAAAACCTTTTTAACTGCATCTTCAATG
GCCTTACCTTCTTCAGGCAAGTTCAATGACAATTTCAACATCATTGCAGCAGACAAGATAGTGGCGATAG
GGTTGACCTTATTCTTTGGCAAATCTGGAGCAGAACCGTGGCATGGTTCGTACAAACCAAATGCGGTGTT
CTTGTCTGGCAAAGAGGCCAAGGACGCAGATGGCAACAAACCCAAGGAACCTGGGATAACGGAGGCTTCA
TCGGAGATGATATCACCAAACATGTTGCTGGTGANTATAATACCATTTAGGTGGGTTGGGTTCTTAA
